>Addgene plasmid #123675 | MTK1_012 | addgene full sequence | sequence record 248566 | Addgene NGS Result
GCACCGCCTACATACCTCGCTCTGCTAATCCTGTTACCAGTGGCTGCTGCCAGTGGCGATAAGTCGTGTC
TTACCGGGTTGGACTCAAGACGATAGTTACCGGATAAGGCGCAGCGGTCGGGCTGAACGGGGGGTTCGTG
CACACAGCCCAGCTTGGAGCGAACGACCTACACCGAACTGAGATACCTACAGCGTGAGCTATGAGAAAGC
GCCACGCTTCCCGAAGGGAGAAAGGCGGACAGGTATCCGGTAAGCGGCAGGGTCGGAACAGGAGAGCGCA
CGAGGGAGCTTCCAGGGGGAAACGCCTGGTATCTTTATAGTCCTGTCGGGTTTCGCCACCTCTGACTTGA
GCGTCGATTTTTGTGATGCTCGTCAGGGGGGCGGAGCCTATGGAAAAACGCCAGCAACGCGGCCTTTTTA
CGGTTCCTGGCCTTTTGCTGGCCTTTTGCTCACATGTTCTTTCCTGCGTTATCCCCTGATTCTGTGGATA
ACCGTAGTCGGTCTCACCCTGAATTCGCATCTAGAGCCTGCACTAGACGAACTAGGCAAGATGCGTCCAA
TCCGTCTAAACATGGTGACAACGCTGGACAGATGACGTAACACCGAGCCACATCCTGAAATCGAGGCAGG
CTAACCGAAACCGTGACAATGCAAAGAGACAGCCTGACCGTCTCAGGTAGACTACCCATGAGTCACAATG
ATCGAATTCGAGTTGGCGCGCCTGTCATTCTAAATCTCTCTTTCAGCCTAAAGCTTTTTCCCCGTATCCC
CCCAGGTGTCTGCAGGCTCAAAGAGCAGCGAGAAGCGTTCAGAGGAAAGCGATCCCGTGCCACCTTCCCC
GTGCCCGGGCTGTCCCCGCACGCTGCCGGCTCGGGGATGCGGGGGGAGCGCCGGACCGGAGCGGAGCCCC
GGGCGGCTCGCTGCTGCCCCCTAGCGGGGGAGGGACGTAATTACATCCCTGGGGGCTTTGGGAGGGGGCT
GTCCCCGTGAGCTCCCAGGCGCGCCTGTCATTCTAAATCTCTCTTTCAGCCTAAAGCTTTTTCCCCGTAT
CCCCCCAGGTGTCTGCAGGCTCAAAGAGCAGCGAGAAGCGTTCAGAGGAAAGCGATCCCGTGCCACCTTC
CCCGTGCCCGGGCTGTCCCCGCACGCTGCCGGCTCGGGGATGCGGGGGGAGCGCCGGACCGGAGCGGAGC
CCCGGGCGGCTCGCTGCTGCCCCCTAGCGGGGGAGGGACGTAATTACATCCCTGGGGGCTTTGGGGGGGG
GCTGTCCCCGTGAGCTCAATAAAAGAGCCCACAACGTGAGACCAGACCAATAAAAAACGCCCGGCGGCAA
CCGAGCGTTCTGAACAAATCCAGATGGAGTTCTGAGGTCATTACTGGATCTATCAACAGGAGTCCAAGCG
AGCTCGATATCAAATTACGCCCCGCCCTGCCACTCATCGCAGTACTGTTGTAATTCATTAAGCATTCTGC
CGACATGGAAGCCATCACAAACGGCATGATGAACCTGAATCGCCAGCGGCATCAGCACCTTGTCGCCTTG
CGTATAATATTTGCCCATGGTGAAAACGGGGGCGAAGAAGTTGTCCATATTGGCCACGTTTAAATCAAAA
CTGGTGAAACTCACCCAGGGATTGGCTGAAACGAAAAACATATTCTCAATAAACCCTTTAGGGAAATAGG
CCAGGTTTTCACCGTAACACGCCACATCTTGCGAATATATGTGTAGAAACTGCCGGAAATCGTCGTGGTA
TTCACTCCAGAGCGATGAAAACGTTTCAGTTTGCTCATGGAAAACGGTGTAACAAGGGTGAACACTATCC
CATATCACCAGCTCACCGTCTTTCATTGCCATACGAAATTCCGGATGAGCATTCATCAGGCGGGCAAGAA
TGTGAATAAAGGCCGGATAAAACTTGTGCTTATTTTTCTTTACGGTCTTTAAAAAGGCCGTAATATCCAG
CTGAACGGTCTGGTTATAGGTACATTGAGCAACTGACTGAAATGCCTCAAAATGTTCTTTACGATGCCAT
TGGGATATATCAACGGTGGTATATCCAGTGATTTTTTTCTCCATTTTAGCTTCCTTAGCTCCTGAAAATC
TCGATAACTCAAAAAATACGCCCGGTAGTGATCTTATTTCATTATGGTGAAAGTTGGAACCTCTTACGTG
CCCGATCAATCATGACCAAAATCCCTTAACGTGAGTTTTCGTTCCACTGAGCGTCAGACCCCGTAGAAAA
GATCAAAGGATCTTCTTGAGATCCTTTTTTTCTGCGCGTAATCTGCTGCTTGCAAACAAAAAAACCACCG
CTACCAGCGGTGGTTTGTTTGCCGGATCAAGAGCTACCAACTCTTTTTCCGAAGGTAACTGGCTTCAGCA
GAGCGCAGATACCAAATACTGTTCTTCTAGTGTAGCCGTAGTTAGGCCACCACTTCAAGAACTCTGTA
Features (pLannotate 1.2.2; 5 found; start..end, strand, type, name):
   1277..1295    +  LTR            5' LTR (truncated) (fragment): truncated long terminal repeat from Moloney murine sarcoma virus
   1310..1344    -  terminator     lambda t0 terminator: minimal transcription terminator from phage lambda (Scholtissek and Grosse, 1987)
   1418..2074    -  CDS            cat: CAT_ECOLX - Experimental evidence at protein level: Swiss-Prot protein existence level 1. This enzyme is an effector of chloramphenicol resistance in bacteria. From Escherichia coli. This protein is used as a marker in many commonly used cloning vectors, such as pACYC184.
   2075..2172    -  promoter       cat promoter: promoter of the E. coli cat gene encoding chloramphenicol acetyltransferase
   2256..396     +  rep_origin     ori (across the origin): high-copy-number ColE1/pMB1/pBR322/pUC origin of replication
