[The description below was written by a language model from this plasmid's Addgene catalogue record and pLannotate feature annotations shown in this document.]
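Description:
MTK1_012 is a small (about 2.4 kb) part plasmid from the Mammalian Toolkit (MTK), a hierarchical modular cloning system for building genetic circuits for mammalian cells. It is catalogued as a mammalian expression vector, but it carries no expression cassette of its own. It stores a single reusable DNA part in the MTK0_027 part-entry backbone. It is propagated in E. coli through a high-copy ColE1/pUC-type origin of replication. Selection uses chloramphenicol resistance from the cat gene, which is driven by its native promoter and followed by a lambda t0 terminator.

The synthetic insert, Connector L4-2xHS4, combines the ConL4 assembly connector with the chicken hypersensitivity site 4 (HS4) insulator; the insert name suggests two copies. It was cloned through BsmBI sites that were destroyed in the process. As a Type 1 part, it occupies the 5' assembly connector position in the toolkit. Connectors of this kind flank a transcriptional unit and set its order when several units are joined into a multi-gene construct. HS4 is a chromatin insulator commonly used to shield transgenes from neighbouring regulatory influences and silencing, so this part lets users place an insulator at the upstream boundary of a unit at the fourth left-connector position.

The automated feature table annotates only backbone elements. The connector and insulator are not called, and they presumably lie in the unannotated stretch between the origin and the terminator. The very short hit labelled as a truncated retroviral LTR fragment is probably a spurious match, since nothing else in the record points to a retroviral element.
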