Addgene plasmid #123675: MTK1_012
Purpose: Encodes ConL4 and chicken hypersensitivity site 4 insulator as a Type 1 part to be used in the MTK system
Depositing lab: Hana El-Samad. Depositing organization: University of California, San Francisco (UCSF). Publication: A Toolkit for Rapid Modular Construction of Biological Circuits in Mammalian Cells. Fonseca JP, Bonny AR, Kumar GR, Ng AH, Town J, Wu QC, Aslankoohi E, Chen SY, Dods G, Harrigan P, Osimiri LC, Kistler AL, El-Samad H. ACS Synth Biol. 2019 Nov 15;8(11):2593-2606. doi: 10.1021/acssynbio.9b00322. Epub 2019 Nov 5. PubMed 31686495.
Backbone
  Vector backbone: MTK0_027
  Vector type: Mammalian Expression
Growth in bacteria
  Bacterial resistance: Chloramphenicol, 25 μg/mL
  Growth temperature: 37°C
  Growth strain: DH5alpha
  Copy number: Unknown
Gene/Insert
  Gene/Insert name: Connector L4-2xHS4
  Species: Synthetic
  Cloning method: Restriction Enzyme; 5′ cloning site BsmBI (destroyed during cloning); 3′ cloning site BsmBI (destroyed during cloning)
Terms and licenses: Academic/Nonprofit Terms; Industry Terms: Not Available to Industry
Depositor comments: Type 1 parts are 5' assembly connectors in the MTK. Please visit https://www.biorxiv.org/content/10.1101/506188v2 for BioRxiv preprint
How to cite: MTK1_012 was a gift from Hana El-Samad (Addgene plasmid # 123675 ; http://n2t.net/addgene:123675 ; RRID:Addgene_123675)
